LOCUS       Exported 4279 bp ds-DNA circular SYN 12-MAY-2021
DEFINITION  synthetic circular DNA
ACCESSION   .
VERSION     .
KEYWORDS    pRSII404
SOURCE      synthetic DNA construct
  ORGANISM  synthetic DNA construct
REFERENCE   1 (bases 1 to 4279)
  AUTHORS   Chee MK, Haase SB
  TITLE     New and Redesigned pRS Plasmid Shuttle Vectors for Genetic
            Manipulation of Saccharomycescerevisiae.
  JOURNAL   G3 (Bethesda). 2012 May;2(5):515-26. Epub 2012 May 1.
  PUBMED    22670222
REFERENCE   2 (bases 1 to 4279)
  AUTHORS   .
  TITLE     Direct Submission
  JOURNAL   Exported May 12, 2021 from SnapGene Server 1.1.58
            http://www.snapgene.com
FEATURES             Location/Qualifiers
     source          1..4279
                     /organism="synthetic DNA construct"
                     /mol_type="other DNA"
     primer_bind     complement(29..51)
                     /label=pGEX 3'
                     /note="pGEX vectors, reverse primer"
     primer_bind     151..170
                     /label=pRS-marker
                     /note="pRS vectors, use to sequence yeast selectable
                     marker"
     promoter        191..472
                     /gene="S. cerevisiae TRP1"
                     /label=TRP1 promoter
     CDS             473..1147
                     /codon_start=1
                     /gene="S. cerevisiae TRP1"
                     /product="phosphoribosylanthranilate isomerase, required
                     for tryptophan biosynthesis"
                     /label=TRP1
                     /note="yeast auxotrophic marker"
                     /translation="MSVINFTGSSGPLVKVCGLQSTEAAECALDSDADLLGIICVPNRK
                     RTIDPVIARKISSLVKAYKNSSGTPKYLVGVFRNQPKEDVLALVNDYGIDIVQLHGDES
                     WQEYQEFLGLPVIKRLVFPKDCNILLSAASQKPHSFIPLFDSEAGGTGELLDWNSISDW
                     VGRQESPESLHFMLAGGLTPENVGDALRLNGVIGVDVSGGVETNGVKDSNKIANFVKNA
                     KK"
     rep_origin      complement(1250..1705)
                     /direction=LEFT
                     /label=f1 ori
                     /note="f1 bacteriophage origin of replication; arrow
                     indicates direction of (+) strand synthesis"
     primer_bind     complement(1387..1408)
                     /label=F1ori-F
                     /note="F1 origin, forward primer"
     primer_bind     1599..1618
                     /label=F1ori-R
                     /note="F1 origin, reverse primer"
     CDS             complement(1682..2062)
                     /codon_start=1
                     /gene="lacZ fragment"
                     /product="LacZ-alpha fragment of beta-galactosidase"
                     /label=lacZ-alpha
                     /translation="XXXXXXXXXXXXXXXXXXXXXXXXXXXXXXXXXXXXXXXXXXXXX
                     XXXXXXXXXXXXXXXXXXXXXXXXXXXXXXXXXXXXXXXXXXXXXXXXXXXXXXXXXXX
                     XXXXXXXXXXXXXXXXXXXXXX"
     primer_bind     1831..1853
                     /label=M13/pUC Forward
                     /note="In lacZ gene"
     primer_bind     1845..1862
                     /label=M13 Forward
                     /note="In lacZ gene. Also called M13-F20 or M13 (-21)
                     Forward"
     primer_bind     1846..1862
                     /label=M13 fwd
                     /note="common sequencing primer, one of multiple similar
                     variants"
     primer_bind     1872..1891
                     /label=T7
                     /note="T7 promoter, forward primer"
     promoter        1872..1890
                     /label=T7 promoter
                     /note="promoter for bacteriophage T7 RNA polymerase"
     misc_feature    1899..2006
                     /label=MCS
                     /note="pBluescript multiple cloning site"
     primer_bind     1915..1931
                     /label=pBluescriptKS
                     /note="For pBluescript vector"
     primer_bind     1916..1932
                     /label=KS primer
                     /note="common sequencing primer, one of multiple similar
                     variants"
     primer_bind     complement(1966..1982)
                     /label=SK primer
                     /note="common sequencing primer, one of multiple similar
                     variants"
     primer_bind     complement(1966..1982)
                     /label=pBluescriptSK
                     /note="For pBluescript vector"
     primer_bind     complement(2019..2039)
                     /label=T3
                     /note="T3 promoter, forward primer"
     promoter        complement(2019..2037)
                     /label=T3 promoter
                     /note="promoter for bacteriophage T3 RNA polymerase"
     primer_bind     complement(2058..2074)
                     /label=M13 rev
                     /note="common sequencing primer, one of multiple similar
                     variants"
     primer_bind     complement(2058..2074)
                     /label=M13 Reverse
                     /note="In lacZ gene. Also called M13-rev"
     primer_bind     complement(2071..2093)
                     /label=M13/pUC Reverse
                     /note="In lacZ gene"
     protein_bind    2082..2098
                     /label=lac operator
                     /bound_moiety="lac repressor encoded by lacI"
                     /note="The lac repressor binds to the lac operator to
                     inhibit transcription in E. coli. This inhibition can be
                     relieved by adding lactose or
                     isopropyl-beta-D-thiogalactopyranoside (IPTG)."
     promoter        complement(2106..2136)
                     /label=lac promoter
                     /note="promoter for the E. coli lac operon"
     protein_bind    2151..2172
                     /label=CAP binding site
                     /bound_moiety="E. coli catabolite activator protein"
                     /note="CAP binding activates transcription in the presence
                     of cAMP."
     primer_bind     complement(2289..2306)
                     /label=L4440
                     /note="L4440 vector, forward primer"
     rep_origin      complement(2460..3048)
                     /direction=LEFT
                     /label=ori
                     /note="high-copy-number ColE1/pMB1/pBR322/pUC origin of
                     replication"
     primer_bind     complement(2540..2559)
                     /label=pBR322ori-F
                     /note="pBR322 origin, forward primer"
     CDS             complement(3219..4079)
                     /codon_start=1
                     /gene="bla"
                     /product="beta-lactamase"
                     /label=AmpR
                     /note="confers resistance to ampicillin, carbenicillin, and
                     related antibiotics"
                     /translation="MSIQHFRVALIPFFAAFCLPVFAHPETLVKVKDAEDQLGARVGYI
                     ELDLNSGKILESFRPEERFPMMSTFKVLLCGAVLSRIDAGQEQLGRRIHYSQNDLVEYS
                     PVTEKHLTDGMTVRELCSAAITMSDNTAANLLLTTIGGPKELTAFLHNMGDHVTRLDRW
                     EPELNEAIPNDERDTTMPVAMATTLRKLLTGELLTLASRQQLIDWMEADKVAGPLLRSA
                     LPAGWFIADKSGAGERGSRGIIAALGPDGKPSRIVVIYTTGSQATMDERNRQIAEIGAS
                     LIKHW"
     primer_bind     3842..3861
                     /label=Amp-R
                     /note="Ampicillin resistance gene, reverse primer"
     promoter        complement(4080..4184)
                     /gene="bla"
                     /label=AmpR promoter
     primer_bind     4252..4270
                     /label=pBRforEco
                     /note="pBR322 vectors, upsteam of EcoRI site, forward
                     primer"
ORIGIN
        1 tcgcgcgttt cggtgatgac ggtgaaaacc tctgacacat gcagctcccg gagacggtca
       61 cagcttgtct gtaagcggat gccgggagca gacaagcccg tcagggcgcg tcagcgggtg
      121 ttggcgggtg tcggggctgg cttaactatg cggcatcaga gcagattgta ctgagagtgc
      181 accatagatc aacgacatta ctatatatat aatataggaa gcatttaata gaacagcatc
      241 gtaatatatg tgtactttgc agttatgacg ccagatggca gtagtggaag atattcttta
      301 ttgaaaaata gcttgtcacc ttacgtacaa tcttgatccg gagcttttct ttttttgccg
      361 attaagaatt aattcggtcg aaaaaagaaa aggagagggc caagagggag ggcattggtg
      421 actattgagc acgtgagtat acgtgattaa gcacacaaag gcagcttgga gtatgtctgt
      481 tattaatttc acaggtagtt ctggtccatt ggtgaaagtt tgcggcttgc agagcacaga
      541 ggccgcagaa tgtgcactag attccgatgc tgacttgctg ggtattatat gtgtgcccaa
      601 tagaaagaga acaattgacc cggttattgc aaggaaaatt tcaagtcttg taaaagcata
      661 taaaaatagt tcaggcactc cgaaatactt ggttggcgtg tttcgtaatc aacctaagga
      721 ggatgttttg gctctggtca atgattacgg cattgatatc gtccaactgc atggagatga
      781 gtcgtggcaa gaataccaag agttcctcgg tttgccagtt attaaaagac tcgtatttcc
      841 aaaagactgc aacatactac tcagtgcagc ttcacagaaa cctcattcgt ttattccctt
      901 gtttgattca gaagcaggtg ggacaggtga acttttggat tggaactcga tttctgactg
      961 ggttggaagg caagagagcc ccgagagctt acattttatg ttagctggtg gactgacgcc
     1021 agaaaatgtt ggtgatgcgc ttagattaaa tggcgttatt ggtgttgatg taagcggagg
     1081 tgtggagaca aatggtgtaa aagactctaa caaaatagca aatttcgtca aaaatgctaa
     1141 gaaataggtt attactgagt agtatttatt taagtattgt ttgtgcactt gccgatctat
     1201 gcggtgtgaa ataccgcaca gatgcgtaag gagaaaatac cgcatcagga aattgtaagc
     1261 gttaatattt tgttaaaatt cgcgttaaat ttttgttaaa tcagctcatt ttttaaccaa
     1321 taggccgaaa tcggcaaaat cccttataaa tcaaaagaat agaccgagat agggttgagt
     1381 gttgttccag tttggaacaa gagtccacta ttaaagaacg tggactccaa cgtcaaaggn
     1441 nnnnnnnnnn nnnnnnnnnn nnnnnnnnnn nnnnnnnnnn nnnnnnnntn nnnnnnnnnn
     1501 nnnnnnnnnn nnnnnnnnnn nnnnnnnnnn nnnnnnnnnn nnnnnnnnnn nnnnnnnnnn
     1561 nnnnnnnnnn nnnnnnnnnn gnnnnnnnnn nnnnnnnnnn nnnnnnnnnn nnnnnnnnnn
     1621 nnnnnnnnnn nnnnnnnnnn nnnnnnnnnn nnnnnnnnnn nnnnnnnnnn nnnnnnnnnn
     1681 nnnnnnnnnn nnnnnnnnnn nnnnnccatt cgccattcag gctgcgcaac tgttgggaag
     1741 ggcgatcggt gcgggcctct tcgctattac gccagctggc gaaaggggga tgtgctgcaa
     1801 ggcgattaag ttgggtaacg ccagggtttt cccagtcacg acgttgtaaa acgacggcca
     1861 gtgagcgcgc gtaatacgac tcactatagg gcgaattggg taccgggccc cccctcgagg
     1921 tcgacggtat cgataagctt gatatcgaat tcctgcagcc cgggggatcc actagttcta
     1981 gagcggccgc caccgcggtg gagctccagc ttttgttccc tttagtgagg gttaattgcg
     2041 cgcttggcgt aatcatggtc atagctgttt cctgtgtgaa attgttatcc gctcacaatt
     2101 ccacacaaca tacgagccgg aagcataaag tgtaaagcct ggggtgccta atgagtgagc
     2161 taactcacat taattgcgtt gcgctcactg cccgctttcc agtcgggaaa cctgtcgtgc
     2221 cagctgcatt aatgaatcgg ccaacgcgcg gggagaggcg gtttgcgtat tgggcgctct
     2281 tccgcttcct cgctcactga ctcgctgcgc tcggtcgttc ggctgcggcg agcggtatca
     2341 gctcactcaa aggcggtaat acggttatcc acagaatcag gggataacgc aggaaagaac
     2401 atgtgagcaa aaggccagca aaaggccagg aaccgtaaaa aggccgcgtt gctggcgttt
     2461 ttccataggc tccgcccccc tgacgagcat cacaaaaatc gacgctcaag tcagaggtgg
     2521 cgaaacccga caggactata aagataccag gcgtttcccc ctggaagctc cctcgtgcgc
     2581 tctcctgttc cgaccctgcc gcttaccgga tacctgtccg cctttctccc ttcgggaagc
     2641 gtggcgcttt ctcatagctc acgctgtagg tatctcagtt cggtgtaggt cgttcgctcc
     2701 aagctgggct gtgtgcacga accccccgtt cagcccgacc gctgcgcctt atccggtaac
     2761 tatcgtcttg agtccaaccc ggtaagacac gacttatcgc cactggcagc agccactggt
     2821 aacaggatta gcagagcgag gtatgtaggc ggtgctacag agttcttgaa gtggtggcct
     2881 aactacggct acactagaag aacagtattt ggtatctgcg ctctgctgaa gccagttacc
     2941 ttcggaaaaa gagttggtag ctcttgatcc ggcaaacaaa ccaccgctgg tagcggtggt
     3001 ttttttgttt gcaagcagca gattacgcgc agaaaaaaag gatctcaaga agatcctttg
     3061 atcttttcta cggggtctga cgctcagtgg aacgaaaact cacgttaagg gattttggtc
     3121 atgagattat caaaaaggat cttcacctag atccttttaa attaaaaatg aagttttaaa
     3181 tcaatctaaa gtatatatga gtaaacttgg tctgacagtt accaatgctt aatcagtgag
     3241 gcacctatct cagcgatctg tctatttcgt tcatccatag ttgcctgact ccccgtcgtg
     3301 tagataacta cgatacggga gggcttacca tctggcccca gtgctgcaat gataccgcga
     3361 gacccacgct caccggctcc agatttatca gcaataaacc agccagccgg aagggccgag
     3421 cgcagaagtg gtcctgcaac tttatccgcc tccatccagt ctattaattg ttgccgggaa
     3481 gctagagtaa gtagttcgcc agttaatagt ttgcgcaacg ttgttgccat tgctacaggc
     3541 atcgtggtgt cacgctcgtc gtttggtatg gcttcattca gctccggttc ccaacgatca
     3601 aggcgagtta catgatcccc catgttgtgc aaaaaagcgg ttagctcctt cggtcctccg
     3661 atcgttgtca gaagtaagtt ggccgcagtg ttatcactca tggttatggc agcactgcat
     3721 aattctctta ctgtcatgcc atccgtaaga tgcttttctg tgactggtga gtactcaacc
     3781 aagtcattct gagaatagtg tatgcggcga ccgagttgct cttgcccggc gtcaatacgg
     3841 gataataccg cgccacatag cagaacttta aaagtgctca tcattggaaa acgttcttcg
     3901 gggcgaaaac tctcaaggat cttaccgctg ttgagatcca gttcgatgta acccactcgt
     3961 gcacccaact gatcttcagc atcttttact ttcaccagcg tttctgggtg agcaaaaaca
     4021 ggaaggcaaa atgccgcaaa aaagggaata agggcgacac ggaaatgttg aatactcata
     4081 ctcttccttt ttcaatatta ttgaagcatt tatcagggtt attgtctcat gagcggatac
     4141 atatttgaat gtatttagaa aaataaacaa ataggggttc cgcgcacatt tccccgaaaa
     4201 gtgccacctg acgtctaaga aaccattatt atcatgacat taacctataa aaataggcgt
     4261 atcacgaggc cctttcgtc
//
