[The description below was written by a language model from this plasmid's Addgene catalogue record and the feature table of its GenBank file.]
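Description:
pRSII404 is an empty yeast integrating shuttle vector of 4279 bp, a redesigned member of the pRS40x series for genetic manipulation of Saccharomyces cerevisiae. It carries no insert and no promoter for expressing cloned DNA in yeast. In E. coli it is maintained at high copy from a ColE1/pUC-type origin and selected with ampicillin through the bla (AmpR) gene and its promoter. An f1 bacteriophage origin is also present, which allows single-stranded DNA to be produced with helper phage. The feature table lists no yeast replication origin or centromere, consistent with an integrating vector. Stable transformants therefore arise only when the plasmid recombines into the yeast genome, usually after it is linearised within a region of homology.

The yeast selectable marker is TRP1, driven by its own promoter. It encodes phosphoribosylanthranilate isomerase and complements tryptophan auxotrophy in trp1 strains. According to the depositor, the TRP1 sequence was altered to remove HindIII and XbaI sites without changing the Trp1 protein, which presumably leaves those enzymes free for use in the polylinker. Cloning is by restriction enzymes into a pBluescript multiple cloning site embedded in the lacZ-alpha fragment. This fragment sits downstream of the lac promoter, lac operator and CAP binding site, so recombinants can be identified by blue/white screening in suitable E. coli hosts. T7 and T3 phage promoters flank the polylinker for in vitro transcription. M13 forward and reverse, KS and SK primer sites allow inserts to be sequenced, and a pRS-marker primer site lies upstream of TRP1. The vector serves as a backbone for placing user-supplied genes, alleles or tagged constructs into the yeast chromosome under tryptophan selection.
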