Addgene plasmid #35438: pRSII404
Purpose: (Empty Backbone)
Depositing lab: Steven Haase. Depositing organization: Duke University. Publication: New and Redesigned pRS Plasmid Shuttle Vectors for Genetic Manipulation of Saccharomycescerevisiae. Chee MK, Haase SB. G3 (Bethesda). 2012 May;2(5):515-26. Epub 2012 May 1. 10.1534/g3.111.001917 PubMed 22670222.
Backbone
  Vector backbone: pRS40x
  Backbone manufacturer: Stratagene
  Backbone size (bp): 4279
  Vector type: Yeast integrating vector
  Promoter: None
  Selectable markers: TRP1
Growth in bacteria
  Bacterial resistance: Ampicillin, 100 μg/mL
  Growth temperature: 37°C
  Growth strain: DH5alpha
  Copy number: High Copy
Gene/Insert
  Cloning method: Restriction Enzyme
  Sequencing primers: 5′ M13 Forward, T7; 3′ M13 Reverse
Resource information
  A portion of this plasmid was derived from a plasmid made by: Daniel J. Lew, Duke University Medical Center Chandra Tucker, Duke University (now at University of Colorado, Boulder)
Terms and licenses: Academic/Nonprofit Terms; Industry Terms: Not Available to Industry
Depositor comments: TRP1 has been modified to remove HindIII and XbaI sites without altering the amino acid sequence of the Trp1 protein.
How to cite: pRSII404 was a gift from Steven Haase (Addgene plasmid # 35438 ; http://n2t.net/addgene:35438 ; RRID:Addgene_35438)
