>Addgene plasmid #35438 | pRSII404 | addgene partial sequence | sequence record 53694 | pGEX3
AGGGCCTCGTGATACGCCTATTTTTATAGGTTAATGTCATGATAATAATGGTTTCTTAGACGTCAGGTGG
CACTTTTCGGGGAAATGTGCGCGGAACCCCTATTTGTTTATTTTTCTAAATACATTCAAATATGTATCCG
CTCATGAGACAATAACCCTGATAAATGCTTCAATAATATTGAAAAAGGAAGAGTATGAGTATTCAACATT
TCCGTGTCGCCCTTATTCCCTTTTTTGCGGCATTTTGCCTTCCTGTTTTTGCTCACCCAGAAACGCTGGT
GAAAGTAAAAGATGCTGAAGATCAGTTGGGTGCACGAGTGGGTTACATCGAACTGGATCTCAACAGCGGT
AAGATCCTTGAGAGTTTTCGCCCCGAAGAACGTTTTCCAATGATGAGCACTTTTAAAGTTCTGCTATGTG
GCGCGGTATTATCCCGTATTGACGCCGGGCAAGAGCAACTCGGTCGCCGCATACACTATTCTCAGAATGA
CTTGGTTGAGTACTCACCAGTCACAGAAAAGCATCTTACGGATGGCATGACAGTAAGAGAATTATGCAGT
GCTGCCATAACCATGAGTGATAACACTGCGGCCAACTTACTTCTGACAACGATCGGAGGACCGAAGGAGC
TAACCGCTTTTTTGCACAACATGGGGGATCATGTAACTCGCCTTGATCGTTGGGAACCGGAGCTGAATGA
AGCCATACCAAACGACGAGCGTGACACCACGATGCCTGTAGCAATGGCAACAACGTTGCGCAAACTATTA
ACTGGCGAACTACTTACTCTAGCTTCCCGGCAACAATTAATAGACTGGATGGAGGCGGATAAAGTTGCAG
