>Addgene plasmid #35438 | pRSII404 | addgene partial sequence | sequence record 53695 | pRSII-F1 5'-CGGCATCAGAGCAGATTGTAC-3'
TTACTATATATATAATATAGGAAGCATTTAATAGAACAGCATCGTAATATATGTGTACTTTGCAGTTATG
ACGCCAGATGGCAGTAGTGGAAGATATTCTTTATTGAAAAATAGCTTGTCACCTTACGTACAATCTTGAT
CCGGAGCTTTTCTTTTTTTGCCGATTAAGAATTAATTCGGTCGAAAAAAGAAAAGGAGAGGGCCAAGAGG
GAGGGCATTGGTGACTATTGAGCACGTGAGTATACGTGATTAAGCACACAAAGGCAGCTTGGAGTATGTC
TGTTATTAATTTCACAGGTAGTTCTGGTCCATTGGTGAAAGTTTGCGGCTTGCAGAGCACAGAGGCCGCA
GAATGTGCACTAGATTCCGATGCTGACTTGCTGGGTATTATATGTGTGCCCAATAGAAAGAGAACAATTG
ACCCGGTTATTGCAAGGAAAATTTCAAGTCTTGTAAAAGCATATAAAAATAGTTCAGGCACTCCGAAATA
CTTGGTTGGCGTGTTTCGTAATCAACCTAAGGAGGATGTTTTGGCTCTGGTCAATGATTACGGCATTGAT
ATCGTCCAACTGCATGGAGATGAGTCGTGGCAAGAATACCAAGAGTTCCTCGGTTTGCCAGTTATTAAAA
GACTCGTATTTCCAAAAGACTGCAACATACTACTCAGTGCAGCTTCACAGAAACCTCATTCGTTTATTCC
CTTGTTTGATTCAGAAGCAGGTGGGACAGGTGAACTTTTGGATTGGAACTCGATTTCTGACTGGGTTGGA
AGGCAAGAGAGCCCCGAGAGCTTACATTTTATGTTAGCTGGTGGACTGACGCCAGAAA
