>Addgene plasmid #35438 | pRSII404 | addgene partial sequence | sequence record 53696 | M13_pUC_fwd
ACTCACTATAGGGCGAATTGGGTACCGGGCCCCCCCTCGAGGTCGACGGTATCGATAAGCTTGATATCGA
ATTCCTGCAGCCCGGGGGATCCACTAGTTCTAGAGCGGCCGCCACCGCGGTGGAGCTCCAGCTTTTGTTC
CCTTTAGTGAGGGTTAATTGCGCGCTTGGCGTAATCATGGTCATAGCTGTTTCCTGTGTGAAATTGTTAT
CCGCTCACAATTCCACACAACATACGAGCCGGAAGCATAAAGTGTAAAGCCTGGGGTGCCTAATGAGTGA
GCTAACTCACATTAATTGCGTTGCGCTCACTGCCCGCTTTCCAGTCGGGAAACCTGTCGTGCCAGCTGCA
TTAATGAATCGGCCAACGCGCGGGGAGAGGCGGTTTGCGTATTGGGCGCTCTTCCGCTTCCTCGCTCACT
GACTCGCTGCGCTCGGTCGTTCGGCTGCGGCGAGCGGTATCAGCTCACTCAAAGGCGGTAATACGGTTAT
CCACAGAATCAGGGGATAACGCAGGAAAGAACATGTGAGCAAAAGGCCAGCAAAAGGCCAGGAACCGTAA
AAAGGCCGCGTTGCTGGCGTTTTTCCATAGGCTCCGCCCCCCTGACGAGCATCACAAAAATCGACGCTCA
AGTCAGAGGTGGCGAAACCCGACAGGACTATAAAGATACCAGGCGTTTCCCCCTGGAAGCTCCCTCGTGC
GCTCTCCTGTTCCGACCCTGCCGCTTACCGGATACCTGTCCGCCTTTCTCCCTTCGGGAAGCGTGGCGCT
TTCTCATAGCTCACGCTGTAG
